Addgene plasmid #103100: pUC19-E3HCA8
Purpose: Cas9 coding gene template with optimized sequence for human codon usage
Depositing lab: Duhee Bang. Depositing organization: Yonsei University. Publication: High-throughput construction of multiple cas9 gene variants via assembly of high-depth tiled and sequence-verified oligonucleotides. Cho N, Seo HN, Ryu T, Kwon E, Huh S, Noh J, Yeom H, Hwang B, Ha H, Lee JH, Kwon S, Bang D. Nucleic Acids Res. 2018 May 18;46(9):e55. doi: 10.1093/nar/gky112. PubMed 29529247.
Backbone
  Vector backbone: pUC19
  Backbone manufacturer: NEB(New England Biolabs)
  Vector type: CRISPR ; Cloning vector
Growth in bacteria
  Bacterial resistance: Ampicillin, 100 μg/mL
  Growth temperature: 37°C
  Growth strain: DH5alpha
  Copy number: High Copy
Gene/Insert
  Gene/Insert name: E3HCA8(Cas9 coding gene from Ilyobacter polytropus (strain DSM 2926 / CuHBu1))
  Insert size (bp): 3276
  Mutation: human codon-optimized
  Cloning method: Gibson Cloning
  Sequencing primers: 5′ gctgcaaggcgattaagttg; 3′ cggctcgtatgttgtgtgg
Terms and licenses: Academic/Nonprofit Terms; Industry Terms: Not Available to Industry
How to cite: pUC19-E3HCA8 was a gift from Duhee Bang (Addgene plasmid # 103100 ; http://n2t.net/addgene:103100 ; RRID:Addgene_103100)
