[The description below was written by a language model from this plasmid's Addgene catalogue record and pLannotate feature annotations shown in this document.]
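Description:
pUC19-E3HCA8 is a bacterial cloning plasmid that stores a synthetic Cas9 coding sequence for use as a gene template. It is built on the commercial pUC19 backbone and propagated in E. coli at high copy number from the ColE1/pMB1-type pUC origin, with selection through the β-lactamase (AmpR) gene and its native bla promoter, which confer ampicillin resistance. The sequenced plasmid is 6,027 nt.

The insert, recorded as 3,276 bp, encodes the Cas9 orthologue E3HCA8 from Ilyobacter polytropus (strain DSM 2926 / CuHBu1), recoded for human codon usage and introduced by Gibson assembly. The automated annotation does not label this open reading frame. Instead there is a large unannotated gap between a truncated lacZα fragment and the lac operator, lac promoter and CAP binding site, which matches the expected position and approximate size of an insert placed in the pUC19 polylinker and interrupting lacZα. The lac promoter is therefore the only promoter annotated next to the insert, and no mammalian promoter, polyadenylation signal, nuclear localisation signal, epitope tag or guide RNA cassette is annotated or recorded. The plasmid therefore appears to be a sequence template rather than a ready-to-use expression vector. The short hits called as rop, bom, lacI and RSF ori fragments are small partial matches typical of pUC-family backbone sequence and probably not functional elements.

The associated work concerns high-throughput assembly of multiple cas9 gene variants from sequence-verified oligonucleotides. This clone would typically serve as a source of the codon-optimised orthologue for subcloning or amplification into expression vectors for human cells.
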