Features (pLannotate 1.2.2; 11 found; start..end, strand, type, name):
    183..771     -  rep_origin     ori: high-copy-number ColE1/pMB1/pBR322/pUC origin of replication
    942..1802    -  CDS            AmpR: β-lactamase; bla; confers resistance to ampicillin, carbenicillin, and related antibiotics
   1803..1907    -  promoter       AmpR promoter: bla
   2002..2037    +  CDS            rop (fragment): Rop protein, which maintains plasmids at low copy number; rop
   2139..2238    +  misc_feature   bom (fragment): basis of mobility region from pBR322
   2244..2398    -  CDS            lacZα (fragment): LacZα fragment of β-galactosidase; lacZ fragment
   5782..5798    -  protein_bind   lac operator: The lac repressor binds to the lac operator to inhibit transcription in E. coli. This inhibition can be relieved by adding lactose or isopropyl-β-D-thiogalactopyranoside (IPTG). lac repressor encoded by lacI
   5806..5836    -  promoter       lac promoter: promoter for the E. coli lac operon
   5851..5872    -  protein_bind   CAP binding site: CAP binding activates transcription in the presence of cAMP. E. coli catabolite activator protein
   5885..5977    -  CDS            lacI (fragment): lac repressor; lacI; The lac repressor binds to the lac operator to inhibit transcription in E. coli. This inhibition can be relieved by adding lactose or isopropyl-β-D-thiogalactopyranoside (IPTG).
   5979..6027    -  rep_origin     RSF ori (fragment): Plasmids containing the RSF 1030 origin of replication can be propagated in E. coli cells that contain additional plasmids with compatible origins.
>Addgene plasmid #103100 | pUC19-E3HCA8 | addgene full sequence | sequence record 209053 | Addgene NGS Result
TCTTCCGCTTCCTCGCTCACTGACTCGCTGCGCTCGGTCGTTCGGCTGCGGCGAGCGGTATCAGCTCACT
CAAAGGCGGTAATACGGTTATCCACAGAATCAGGGGATAACGCAGGAAAGAACATGTGAGCAAAAGGCCA
GCAAAAGGCCAGGAACCGTAAAAAGGCCGCGTTGCTGGCGTTTTTCCATAGGCTCCGCCCCCCTGACGAG
CATCACAAAAATCGACGCTCAAGTCAGAGGTGGCGAAACCCGACAGGACTATAAAGATACCAGGCGTTTC
CCCCTGGAAGCTCCCTCGTGCGCTCTCCTGTTCCGACCCTGCCGCTTACCGGATACCTGTCCGCCTTTCT
CCCTTCGGGAAGCGTGGCGCTTTCTCATAGCTCACGCTGTAGGTATCTCAGTTCGGTGTAGGTCGTTCGC
TCCAAGCTGGGCTGTGTGCACGAACCCCCCGTTCAGCCCGACCGCTGCGCCTTATCCGGTAACTATCGTC
TTGAGTCCAACCCGGTAAGACACGACTTATCGCCACTGGCAGCAGCCACTGGTAACAGGATTAGCAGAGC
GAGGTATGTAGGCGGTGCTACAGAGTTCTTGAAGTGGTGGCCTAACTACGGCTACACTAGAAGAACAGTA
TTTGGTATCTGCGCTCTGCTGAAGCCAGTTACCTTCGGAAAAAGAGTTGGTAGCTCTTGATCCGGCAAAC
AAACCACCGCTGGTAGCGGTGGTTTTTTTGTTTGCAAGCAGCAGATTACGCGCAGAAAAAAAGGATCTCA
AGAAGATCCTTTGATCTTTTCTACGGGGTCTGACGCTCAGTGGAACGAAAACTCACGTTAAGGGATTTTG
GTCATGAGATTATCAAAAAGGATCTTCACCTAGATCCTTTTAAATTAAAAATGAAGTTTTAAATCAATCT
AAAGTATATATGAGTAAACTTGGTCTGACAGTTACCAATGCTTAATCAGTGAGGCACCTATCTCAGCGAT
CTGTCTATTTCGTTCATCCATAGTTGCCTGACTCCCCGTCGTGTAGATAACTACGATACGGGAGGGCTTA
CCATCTGGCCCCAGTGCTGCAATGATACCGCGAGACCCACGCTCACCGGCTCCAGATTTATCAGCAATAA
ACCAGCCAGCCGGAAGGGCCGAGCGCAGAAGTGGTCCTGCAACTTTATCCGCCTCCATCCAGTCTATTAA
TTGTTGCCGGGAAGCTAGAGTAAGTAGTTCGCCAGTTAATAGTTTGCGCAACGTTGTTGCCATTGCTACA
GGCATCGTGGTGTCACGCTCGTCGTTTGGTATGGCTTCATTCAGCTCCGGTTCCCAACGATCAAGGCGAG
TTACATGATCCCCCATGTTGTGCAAAAAAGCGGTTAGCTCCTTCGGTCCTCCGATCGTTGTCAGAAGTAA
GTTGGCCGCAGTGTTATCACTCATGGTTATGGCAGCACTGCATAATTCTCTTACTGTCATGCCATCCGTA
AGATGCTTTTCTGTGACTGGTGAGTACTCAACCAAGTCATTCTGAGAATAGTGTATGCGGCGACCGAGTT
GCTCTTGCCCGGCGTCAATACGGGATAATACCGCGCCACATAGCAGAACTTTAAAAGTGCTCATCATTGG
AAAACGTTCTTCGGGGCGAAAACTCTCAAGGATCTTACCGCTGTTGAGATCCAGTTCGATGTAACCCACT
CGTGCACCCAACTGATCTTCAGCATCTTTTACTTTCACCAGCGTTTCTGGGTGAGCAAAAACAGGAAGGC
AAAATGCCGCAAAAAAGGGAATAAGGGCGACACGGAAATGTTGAATACTCATACTCTTCCTTTTTCAATA
TTATTGAAGCATTTATCAGGGTTATTGTCTCATGAGCGGATACATATTTGAATGTATTTAGAAAAATAAA
CAAATAGGGGTTCCGCGCACATTTCCCCGAAAAGTGCCACCTGACGTCTAAGAAACCATTATTATCATGA
CATTAACCTATAAAAATAGGCGTATCACGAGGCCCTTTCGTCTCGCGCGTTTCGGTGATGACGGTGAAAA
CCTCTGACACATGCAGCTCCCGGAGACGGTCACAGCTTGTCTGTAAGCGGATGCCGGGAGCAGACAAGCC
CGTCAGGGCGCGTCAGCGGGTGTTGGCGGGTGTCGGGGCTGGCTTAACTATGCGGCATCAGAGCAGATTG
TACTGAGAGTGCACCATATGCGGTGTGAAATACCGCACAGATGCGTAAGGAGAAAATACCGCATCAGGCG
CCATTCGCCATTCAGGCTGCGCAACTGTTGGGAAGGGCGATCGGTGCGGGCCTCTTCGCTATTACGCCAG
CTGGCGAAAGGGGGATGTGCTGCAAGGCGATTAAGTTGGGTAACGCCAGGGTTTTCCCAGTCACGACGTT
GTAAAACGACGGCCAGTGTGCTGTCTCATCATTTTGGCAAAGAATTCGCGGCCGCCACCATGAAGTATTC
TATCGGACTGGACATTGGGATCGCGTCAGTGGGTTGGAGCGTCATCAACAAGGACAAGGAGAGAATAGAG
GACATGGGGGTGAGAATCTTCCAGAAAGCAGAGAACCCGAAGGATGGATCCAGCCTTGCATCCTCACGCC
GCGAAAAGAGGGGATCTCGGCGCCGAAACCGACGGAAAAAGCATCGGCTGGATAGGATCAAGAATATTCT
CTGTGAGTCCGGCCTTGTGAAGAAAAATGAAATCGAGAAGATTTATAAAAATGCGTACCTGAAAAGCCCG
TGGGAGTTGCGCGCCAAGTCTCTCGAGGCCAAGATATCCAACAAAGAGATCGCTCAGATTCTGCTCCACA
TTGCCAAAAGGCGGGGCTTTAAATCCTTTCGGAAAACCGACCGGAACGCTGACGATACTGGTAAGCTCTT
GTCTGGAATACAGGAGAACAAGAAAATTATGGAAGAGAAAGGATACCTGACCATCGGTGATATGGTGGCG
AAGGATCCAAAGTTTAATACCCACGTTCGAAATAAGGCCGGCTCATACCTGTTTTCTTTTAGCCGCAAAC
TGCTGGAAGACGAGGTAAGGAAGATCCAGGCCAAGCAGAAAGAGCTGGGAAACACGCACTTCACAGACGA
TGTGCTCGAAAAATATATTGAAGTCTTTAATAGCCAGAGGAACTTTGACGAAGGACCTAGCAAACCCTCC
CCTTACTACTCAGAAATCGGCCAGATAGCCAAAATGATAGGCAACTGCACCTTTGAATCTTCTGAAAAAA
GAACCGCAAAAAATACTTGGAGCGGCGAACGATTCGTGTTTCTGCAGAAATTGAACAACTTCAGAATCGT
GGGACTGAGCGGTAAAAGGCCCCTGACCGAAGAAGAACGGGACATAGTGGAGAAAGAGGTGTATCTGAAG
AAGGAGGTGCGGTATGAGAAACTGAGGAAAATCCTCTACCTCAAGGAGGAGGAGCGATTCGGGGACCTCA
ACTACAGCAAAGATGAAAAGCAGGACAAAAAAACTGAAAAGACCAAATTTATCTCATTGATCGGCAATTA
TACCATCAAAAAACTGAATCTCTCTGAGAAGCTTAAGAGCGAAATCGAGGAAGACAAATCTAAGTTGGAT
AAGATCATCGAGATACTCACTTTTAACAAGTCCGACAAAACCATTGAATCCAATCTGAAGAAGCTCGAGC
TCAGCAGAGAAGATATTGAAATTCTCCTGAGCGAGGAGTTTTCAGGCACCCTGAATTTGTCCCTGAAGGC
AATTAAGAAAATTCTCCCCTATCTCGAAAAGGGCCTGTCATACAATGAGGCGTGCGAGAAGGCCGATTAT
GATTATAAAAACAACGGGATAAAGTTCAAGCGCGGTGAGCTCCTGCCCGTCGTCGACAAGGATCTGATCG
CAAACCCTGTCGTGCTTAGAGCTATCAGTCAAACAAGGAAGGTTGTTAACGCCATCATCCGGAAGTACGG
AACACCGCACACCATTCATGTCGAGGTAGCACGGGACTTGGCAAAATCATATGACGACCGGCAGACTATC
ATTAAGGAAAACAAGAAGCGGGAGCTGGAGAACGAAAAAACAAAGAAGTTTATTAGCGAAGAATTTGGCA
TTAAGAATGTGAAGGGCAAGCTCCTGTTGAAATACAGACTGTACCAGGAACAAGAGGGCAGGTGTGCCTA
CAGTCGGAAAGAGCTGAGCTTGTCTGAGGTGATTCTGGATGAGAGTATGACTGATATTGATCACATTATA
CCCTATAGCAGATCCATGGATGACTCCTATTCTAACAAAGTCCTGGTGCTTTCTGGTGAAAACCGGAAGA
AAAGCAATCTCCTGCCCAAGGAATATTTCGACAGACAGGGGCGCGACTGGGATACCTTCGTCCTTAACGT
TAAGGCCATGAAGATTCACCCAAGGAAAAAATCCAATCTCCTCAAAGAGAAATTCACACGGGAAGATAAC
AAGGACTGGAAATCACGCGCCCTCAACGACACTCGATACATTAGTCGCTTCGTGGCTAACTACCTGGAGA
ACGCACTCGAGTACAGGGATGATAGTCCTAAAAAGAGAGTGTTTATGATCCCCGGTCAGCTGACAGCCCA
ACTCCGCGCCAGATGGCGCCTGAATAAGGTACGCGAGAACGGCGATCTGCATCATGCACTCGATGCGGCT
GTGGTCGCCGTAACCGACCAAAAAGCTATCAATAACATTTCAAATATTTCCCGCTACAAGGAGCTCAAGA
ATTGCAAGGACGTCATCCCTTCCATAGAGTACCATGCCGATGAGGAGACTGGGGAGGTGTACTTCGAAGA
GGTGAAAGATACACGCTTCCCAATGCCTTGGAGCGGGTTTGACCTTGAGCTGCAGAAGAGACTGGAGAGC
GAGAATCCTCGCGAGGAGTTTTATAATCTTCTTTCCGACAAGAGGTATCTCGGGTGGTTTAACTACGAAG
AGGGATTCATCGAAAAACTGCGCCCCGTGTTTGTAAGTAGGATGCCCAACAGAGGGGTGAAGGGGCAGGC
ACATCAGGAGACAATTCGCTCTAGTAAAAAGATCTCCAACCAGATAGCTGTGAGTAAGAAACCGCTCAAT
AGCATCAAACTGAAAGATCTGGAGAAAATGCAGGGCCGGGACACCGACAGGAAACTCTATGAAGCCCTGA
AAAACCGCCTGGAGGAATACGACGACAAACCCGAGAAAGCCTTCGCTGAACCATTCTATAAGCCCACCAA
TTCTGGCAAGCGCGGGCCCCTGGTCCGCGGTATAAAGGTGGAGGAAAAGCAGAATGTTGGCGTGTACGTT
AATGGAGGACAGGCTAGCAACGGAAGCATGGTCCGAATTGACGTATTTCGCAAGAACGGCAAGTTCTACA
CCGTCCCTATATACGTGCACCAGACCCTGCTCAAGGAACTCCCTAACCGGGCTATCAATGGCAAGCCATA
TAAAGACTGGGACCTGATCGATGGCTCCTTCGAGTTCTTGTATAGCTTCTATCCCAATGATCTCATTGAG
ATTGAGTTTGGAAAGTCCAAAAGCATTAAAAACGATAATAAATTGACTAAAACAGAGATACCCGAAGTAA
ACCTGTCTGAAGTGTTGGGTTATTATCGGGGCATGGACACAAGCACCGGCGCCGCAACCATAGACACTCA
AGATGGCAAGATCCAGATGCGAATAGGAATTAAGACAGTTAAGAATATTAAGAAATACCAAGTTGATGTA
CTGGGAAACGTGTATAAGGTGAAGCGGGAAAAAAGGCAGACCTTCAGCAGGGCTGACCCCAAGAAGAAGA
GGAAGGTGAGGTCCATGGTCATAGCTGTTTCCTGTGTGAAATTGTTATCCGCTCACAATTCCACACAACA
TACGAGCCGGAAGCATAAAGTGTAAAGCCTGGGGTGCCTAATGAGTGAGCTAACTCACATTAATTGCGTT
GCGCTCACTGCCCGCTTTCCAGTCGGGAAACCTGTCGTGCCAGCTGCATTAATGAATCGGCCAACGCGCG
GGGAGAGGCGGTTTGCGTATTGGGCGCTCTTCCGCTTCCTCGCTCACTGACTCGCTGCGCTCGGTCGTTC
GGCTGCG
