>Addgene plasmid #103100 | pUC19-E3HCA8 | depositor partial sequence | sequence record 195237 | E3HCA8
ATGAAGTATTCTATCGGACTGGACATTGGGATCGCGTCAGTGGGTTGGAGCGTCATCAACAAGGACAAGG
AGAGAATAGAGGACATGGGGGTGAGAATCTTCCAGAAAGCAGAGAACCCGAAGGATGGATCCAGCCTTGC
ATCCTCACGCCGCGAAAAGAGGGGATCTCGGCGCCGAAACCGACGGAAAAAGCATCGGCTGGATAGGATC
AAGAATATTCTCTGTGAGTCCGGCCTTGTGAAGAAAAATGAAATCGAGAAGATTTATAAAAATGCGTACC
TGAAAAGCCCGTGGGAGTTGCGCGCCAAGTCTCTCGAGGCCAAGATATCCAACAAAGAGATCGCTCAGAT
TCTGCTCCACATTGCCAAAAGGCGGGGCTTTAAATCCTTTCGGAAAACCGACCGGAACGCTGACGATACT
GGTAAGCTCTTGTCTGGAATACAGGAGAACAAGAAAATTATGGAAGAGAAAGGATACCTGACCATCGGTG
ATATGGTGGCGAAGGATCCAAAGTTTAATACCCACGTTCGAAATAAGGCCGGCTCATACCTGTTTTCTTT
TAGCCGCAAACTGCTGGAAGACGAGGTAAGGAAGATCCAGGCCAAGCAGAAAGAGCTGGGAAACACGCAC
TTCACAGACGATGTGCTCGAAAAATATATTGAAGTCTTTAATAGCCAGAGGAACTTTGACGAAGGACCTA
GCAAACCCTCCCCTTACTACTCAGAAATCGGCCAGATAGCCAAAATGATAGGCAACTGCACCTTTGAATC
TTCTGAAAAAAGAACCGCAAAAAATACTTGGAGCGGCGAACGATTCGTGTTTCTGCAGAAATTGAACAAC
TTCAGAATCGTGGGACTGAGCGGTAAAAGGCCCCTGACCGAAGAAGAACGGGACATAGTGGAGAAAGAGG
TGTATCTGAAGAAGGAGGTGCGGTATGAGAAACTGAGGAAAATCCTCTACCTCAAGGAGGAGGAGCGATT
CGGGGACCTCAACTACAGCAAAGATGAAAAGCAGGACAAAAAAACTGAAAAGACCAAATTTATCTCATTG
ATCGGCAATTATACCATCAAAAAACTGAATCTCTCTGAGAAGCTTAAGAGCGAAATCGAGGAAGACAAAT
CTAAGTTGGATAAGATCATCGAGATACTCACTTTTAACAAGTCCGACAAAACCATTGAATCCAATCTGAA
GAAGCTCGAGCTCAGCAGAGAAGATATTGAAATTCTCCTGAGCGAGGAGTTTTCAGGCACCCTGAATTTG
TCCCTGAAGGCAATTAAGAAAATTCTCCCCTATCTCGAAAAGGGCCTGTCATACAATGAGGCGTGCGAGA
AGGCCGATTATGATTATAAAAACAACGGGATAAAGTTCAAGCGCGGTGAGCTCCTGCCCGTCGTCGACAA
GGATCTGATCGCAAACCCTGTCGTGCTTAGAGCTATCAGTCAAACAAGGAAGGTTGTTAACGCCATCATC
CGGAAGTACGGAACACCGCACACCATTCATGTCGAGGTAGCACGGGACTTGGCAAAATCATATGACGACC
GGCAGACTATCATTAAGGAAAACAAGAAGCGGGAGCTGGAGAACGAAAAAACAAAGAAGTTTATTAGCGA
AGAATTTGGCATTAAGAATGTGAAGGGCAAGCTCCTGTTGAAATACAGACTGTACCAGGAACAAGAGGGC
AGGTGTGCCTACAGTCGGAAAGAGCTGAGCTTGTCTGAGGTGATTCTGGATGAGAGTATGACTGATATTG
ATCACATTATACCCTATAGCAGATCCATGGATGACTCCTATTCTAACAAAGTCCTGGTGCTTTCTGGTGA
AAACCGGAAGAAAAGCAATCTCCTGCCCAAGGAATATTTCGACAGACAGGGGCGCGACTGGGATACCTTC
GTCCTTAACGTTAAGGCCATGAAGATTCACCCAAGGAAAAAATCCAATCTCCTCAAAGAGAAATTCACAC
GGGAAGATAACAAGGACTGGAAATCACGCGCCCTCAACGACACTCGATACATTAGTCGCTTCGTGGCTAA
CTACCTGGAGAACGCACTCGAGTACAGGGATGATAGTCCTAAAAAGAGAGTGTTTATGATCCCCGGTCAG
CTGACAGCCCAACTCCGCGCCAGATGGCGCCTGAATAAGGTACGCGAGAACGGCGATCTGCATCATGCAC
TCGATGCGGCTGTGGTCGCCGTAACCGACCAAAAAGCTATCAATAACATTTCAAATATTTCCCGCTACAA
GGAGCTCAAGAATTGCAAGGACGTCATCCCTTCCATAGAGTACCATGCCGATGAGGAGACTGGGGAGGTG
TACTTCGAAGAGGTGAAAGATACACGCTTCCCAATGCCTTGGAGCGGGTTTGACCTTGAGCTGCAGAAGA
GACTGGAGAGCGAGAATCCTCGCGAGGAGTTTTATAATCTTCTTTCCGACAAGAGGTATCTCGGGTGGTT
TAACTACGAAGAGGGATTCATCGAAAAACTGCGCCCCGTGTTTGTAAGTAGGATGCCCAACAGAGGGGTG
AAGGGGCAGGCACATCAGGAGACAATTCGCTCTAGTAAAAAGATCTCCAACCAGATAGCTGTGAGTAAGA
AACCGCTCAATAGCATCAAACTGAAAGATCTGGAGAAAATGCAGGGCCGGGACACCGACAGGAAACTCTA
TGAAGCCCTGAAAAACCGCCTGGAGGAATACGACGACAAACCCGAGAAAGCCTTCGCTGAACCATTCTAT
AAGCCCACCAATTCTGGCAAGCGCGGGCCCCTGGTCCGCGGTATAAAGGTGGAGGAAAAGCAGAATGTTG
GCGTGTACGTTAATGGAGGACAGGCTAGCAACGGAAGCATGGTCCGAATTGACGTATTTCGCAAGAACGG
CAAGTTCTACACCGTCCCTATATACGTGCACCAGACCCTGCTCAAGGAACTCCCTAACCGGGCTATCAAT
GGCAAGCCATATAAAGACTGGGACCTGATCGATGGCTCCTTCGAGTTCTTGTATAGCTTCTATCCCAATG
ATCTCATTGAGATTGAGTTTGGAAAGTCCAAAAGCATTAAAAACGATAATAAATTGACTAAAACAGAGAT
ACCCGAAGTAAACCTGTCTGAAGTGTTGGGTTATTATCGGGGCATGGACACAAGCACCGGCGCCGCAACC
ATAGACACTCAAGATGGCAAGATCCAGATGCGAATAGGAATTAAGACAGTTAAGAATATTAAGAAATACC
AAGTTGATGTACTGGGAAACGTGTATAAGGTGAAGCGGGAAAAAAGGCAGACCTTC
